>Addgene plasmid #144094 | TFORF1233 | addgene full sequence | sequence record 396168 | Addgene NGS Result
TTAATGTAGTCTTATGCAATACTCTTGTAGTCTTGCAACATGGTAACGATGAGTTAGCAACATGCCTTAC
AAGGAGAGAAAAAGCACCGTGCATGCCGATTGGTGGAAGTAAGGTGGTACGATCGTGCCTTATTAGGAAG
GCAACAGACGGGTCTGACATGGATTGGACGAACCACTGAATTGCCGCATTGCAGAGATATTGTATTTAAG
TGCCTAGCTCGATACATAAACGGGTCTCTCTGGTTAGACCAGATCTGAGCCTGGGAGCTCTCTGGCTAAC
TAGGGAACCCACTGCTTAAGCCTCAATAAAGCTTGCCTTGAGTGCTTCAAGTAGTGTGTGCCCGTCTGTT
GTGTGACTCTGGTAACTAGAGATCCCTCAGACCCTTTTAGTCAGTGTGGAAAATCTCTAGCAGTGGCGCC
CGAACAGGGACTTGAAAGCGAAAGGGAAACCAGAGGAGCTCTCTCGACGCAGGACTCGGCTTGCTGAAGC
GCGCACGGCAAGAGGCGAGGGGCGGCGACTGGTGAGTACGCCAAAAATTTTGACTAGCGGAGGCTAGAAG
GAGAGAGATGGGTGCGAGAGCGTCAGTATTAAGCGGGGGAGAATTAGATCGCGATGGGAAAAAATTCGGT
TAAGGCCAGGGGGAAAGAAAAAATATAAATTAAAACATATAGTATGGGCAAGCAGGGAGCTAGAACGATT
CGCAGTTAATCCTGGCCTGTTAGAAACATCAGAAGGCTGTAGACAAATACTGGGACAGCTACAACCATCC
CTTCAGACAGGATCAGAAGAACTTAGATCATTATATAATACAGTAGCAACCCTCTATTGTGTGCATCAAA
GGATAGAGATAAAAGACACCAAGGAAGCTTTAGACAAGATAGAGGAAGAGCAAAACAAAAGTAAGACCAC
CGCACAGCAAGCGGCCGCTGATCTTCAGACCTGGAGGAGGAGATATGAGGGACAATTGGAGAAGTGAATT
ATATAAATATAAAGTAGTAAAAATTGAACCATTAGGAGTAGCACCCACCAAGGCAAAGAGAAGAGTGGTG
CAGAGAGAAAAAAGAGCAGTGGGAATAGGAGCTTTGTTCCTTGGGTTCTTGGGAGCAGCAGGAAGCACTA
TGGGCGCAGCGTCAATGACGCTGACGGTACAGGCCAGACAATTATTGTCTGGTATAGTGCAGCAGCAGAA
CAATTTGCTGAGGGCTATTGAGGCGCAACAGCATCTGTTGCAACTCACAGTCTGGGGCATCAAGCAGCTC
CAGGCAAGAATCCTGGCTGTGGAAAGATACCTAAAGGATCAACAGCTCCTGGGGATTTGGGGTTGCTCTG
GAAAACTCATTTGCACCACTGCTGTGCCTTGGAATGCTAGTTGGAGTAATAAATCTCTGGAACAGATTTG
GAATCACACGACCTGGATGGAGTGGGACAGAGAAATTAACAATTACACAAGCTTAATACACTCCTTAATT
GAAGAATCGCAAAACCAGCAAGAAAAGAATGAACAAGAATTATTGGAATTAGATAAATGGGCAAGTTTGT
GGAATTGGTTTAACATAACAAATTGGCTGTGGTATATAAAATTATTCATAATGATAGTAGGAGGCTTGGT
AGGTTTAAGAATAGTTTTTGCTGTACTTTCTATAGTGAATAGAGTTAGGCAGGGATATTCACCATTATCG
TTTCAGACCCACCTCCCAACCCCGAGGGGACCCATGCATTGCATCTCAATTAGTCAGCAACCAGGTGTGG
AAAGTCCCCAGGCTCCCCAGCAGGCAGAAGTATGCAAAGCATGCGTCTCAATTAGTCAGCAACCATAGTC
CCGCCCCTAACTCCGCCCATCCCGCCCCTAACTCCGCCCAGTTCCGCCCATTCTCCGCCCCATGGCTGAC
TAATTTTTTTTATTTATGCAGAGGCCGAGGCCGCCTCGGCCTCTGAGCTATTCCAGAAGTAGTGAGGAGG
CTTTTTTGGAGGCCTAGGCTTTTGCAAAAAGCTTTCTAGAGGTACCACCGGAGCTTACCATGACCGAGTA
CAAGCCCACGGTGCGCCTCGCCACCCGCGACGACGTCCCCAGGGCCGTACGCACCCTCGCCGCCGCGTTC
GCCGACTACCCCGCCACGCGCCACACCGTCGATCCGGACCGCCACATCGAGCGGGTCACCGAGCTGCAAG
AACTCTTCCTCACGCGCGTCGGGCTCGACATCGGCAAGGTGTGGGTCGCGGACGACGGCGCCGCCGTGGC
GGTCTGGACCACGCCGGAGAGCGTCGAAGCGGGGGCGGTGTTCGCCGAGATCGGCCCGCGCATGGCCGAG
TTGAGCGGTTCCCGGCTGGCCGCGCAGCAACAGATGGAAGGCCTCCTGGCGCCGCACCGGCCCAAGGAGC
CCGCGTGGTTCCTGGCCACCGTCGGCGTCTCGCCCGACCACCAGGGCAAGGGTCTGGGCAGCGCCGTCGT
GCTCCCCGGAGTGGAGGCGGCCGAGCGCGCCGGGGTGCCCGCCTTCCTGGAGACCTCCGCGCCCCGCAAC
CTCCCCTTCTACGAGCGGCTCGGCTTCACCGTCACCGCCGACGTCGAGGTGCCCGAAGGACCGCGCACCT
GGTGCATGACCCGCAAGCCCGGTGCCAGTTAACGAATTCTAGATCTTGAGACAAATGGCAGTATTCATCC
ACAATTTTAAAAGAAAAGGGGGGATTGGGGGGTACAGTGCAGGGGAAAGAATAGTAGACATAATAGCAAC
AGACATACAAACTAAAGAATTACAAAAACAAATTACAAAAATTCAAAATTTTCGGGTTTATTACAGGGAC
AGCAGAGATCCACTTTGGCGCCGGCTCGAGGCCTGCAGGTGCAAAGATGGATAAAGTTTTAAACAGAGAG
GAATCTTTGCAGCTAATGGACCTTCTAGGTCTTGAAAGGAGTGGGAATTGGCTCCGGTGCCCGTCAGTGG
GCAGAGCGCACATCGCCCACAGTCCCCGAGAAGTTGGGGGGAGGGGTCGGCAATTGAACCGGTGCCTAGA
GAAGGTGGCGCGGGGTAAACTGGGAAAGTGATGTCGTGTACTGGCTCCGCCTTTTTCCCGAGGGTGGGGG
AGAACCGTATATAAGTGCAGTAGTCGCCGTGAACGTTCTTTTTCGCAACGGGTTTGCCGCCAGAACACAG
GTAAGTGCCGTGTGTGGTTCCCGCGGGCCTGGCCTCTTTACGGGTTATGGCCCTTGCGTGCCTTGAATTA
CTTCCACCTGGCTGCAGTACGTGATTCTTGATCCCGAGCTTCGGGTTGGAAGTGGGTGGGAGAGTTCGAG
GCCTTGCGCTTAAGGAGCCCCTTCGCCTCGTGCTTGAGTTGAGGCCTGGCCTGGGCGCTGGGGCCGCCGC
GTGCGAATCTGGTGGCACCTTCGCGCCTGTCTCGCTGCTTTCGATAAGTCTCTAGCCATTTAAAATTTTT
GATGACCTGCTGCGACGCTTTTTTTCTGGCAAGATAGTCTTGTAAATGCGGGCCAAGATCTGCACACTGG
TATTTCGGTTTTTGGGGCCGCGGGCGGCGACGGGGCCCGTGCGTCCCAGCGCACATGTTCGGCGAGGCGG
GGCCTGCGAGCGCGGCCACCGAGAATCGGACGGGGGTAGTCTCAAGCTGGCCGGCCTGCTCTGGTGCCTG
GCCTCGCGCCGCCGTGTATCGCCCCGCCCTGGGCGGCAAGGCTGGCCCGGTCGGCACCAGTTGCGTGAGC
GGAAAGATGGCCGCTTCCCGGCCCTGCTGCAGGGAGCTCAAAATGGAGGACGCGGCGCTCGGGAGAGCGG
GCGGGTGAGTCACCCACACAAAGGAAAAGGGCCTTTCCGTCCTCAGCCGTCGCTTCATGTGACTCCACGG
AGTACCGGGCGCCGTCCAGGCACCTCGATTAGTTCTCGAGCTTTTGGAGTACGTCGTCTTTAGGTTGGGG
GGAGGGGTTTTATGCGATGGAGTTTCCCCACACTGAGTGGGTGGAGACTGAAGTTAGGCCAGCTTGGCAC
TTGATGTAATTCTCCTTGGAATTTGCCCTTTTTGAGTTTGGATCTTGGTTCATTCTCAAGCCTCAGACAG
TGGTTCAAAGTTTTTTTCTTCCATTTCAGGTGTCGTGAGGCTAGCACCGCCACCATGGATCTATTCGACT
TTTTCAGAGACTGGGACTTGGAGCAGCAGTGTCACTATGAACAAGACCGTAGTGCACTTAAAAAAAGGGA
ATGGGAGCGGAGGAATCAAGAAGTCCAGCAAGAAGACGATCTCTTTTCTTCAGGCTTTGATCTTTTTGGG
GAGCCATACAAGACAAACAAAGGTGATGCACTTGCCAACCGAGTCCAGAACACGCTTGGAAACTATGATG
AAATGAAGAATTTGCTAACTAACCATTCTAATCAGAATCACCTAGTGGGAATTCCAAAGAATTCTGTGCC
CCAGAATCCCAACAACAAAAATGAACCAAGCTTTTTTCCAGAACAAAAGAACAGAATAATTCCACCTCAC
CAGGATAATACCCATCCTTCAGCACCAATGCCTCCACCTTCTGTTGTGATACTGAATTCAACTCTAATAC
ACAGCAACAGAAAATCAAAACCTGAGTGGTCACGTGATAGTCATAACCCTAGCACTGTACTGGCAAGCCA
GGCCAGTGGTCAGCCAAACAAGATGCAGACTTTGACACAGGACCAGTCTCAAGCCAAACTGGAAGACTTC
TTTGTCTACCCAGCTGAACAGCCCCAGATTGGAGAAGTTGAAGAGTCAAACCCATCTGCAAAGGAAGACA
GTAACCCTAATTCTAGTGGAGAAGATGCTTTCAAAGAAATCTTTCAATCCAATTCACCGGAAGAATCTGA
ATTCGCCGTGCAAGCGCCTGGGTCTCCCCTAGTGGCTTCCTCTTTATTAGCTCCTAGCAGTGGCCTTTCA
GTTCAAAACTTCCCACCAGGGCTTTACTGCAAAACAAGCATGGGGCAGCAAAAGCCAACTGCATACGTCA
GACCCATGGATGGCCAGGACCAGGCACCGGACATCTCACCAACACTGAAACCTTCAATTGAATTTGAGAA
CAGCTTTGGGAATCTGTCATTTGGAACACTCTTGGATGGAAAACCCAGTGCAGCCAGTTCAAAGACTAAA
CTGCCAAAGTTCACCATCCTCCAAACAAGTGAAGTAAGCCTTCCCAGTGATCCAAGCTGTGTTGAAGAAA
TCTTGCGGGAATCGCAGCATCTGACCCCAGGATTCACCTTACAAAAGTGGAATGACCCAACCACCAGAGC
TTCTACAAAGTCAGTGTCTTTCAAATCGATGCTTGAGGATGACCTGAAGCTGAGCAGTGATGAAGATGAC
CTTGAGCCTGTGAAGACCTTGACCACTCAGTGCACTGCCACTGAGCTCTACCAGGCTGTTGAAAAGGCAA
AACCTAGGAATAATCCTGTGAACCCACCCTTGGCCACTCCCCAGCCCCCACCTGCAGTGCAAGCCAGCGG
GGGTTCTGGCAGCTCCAGCGAATCGGAGAGCAGCTCTGAGTCGGATTCAGACACTGAAAGTAGCACCACT
GACAGCGAATCTAATGAGGCACCTCGTGTGGCAACTCCAGAGCCTGAGCCACCCTCAACCAACAAGTGGC
AACTGGATAAATGGCTTAACAAAGTGACATCCCAGAACAAGTCTTTTATTTGTGGCCAAAATGAAACACC
CATGGAGACTATTTCTCTGCCTCCTCCAATCATCCAACCAATGGAAGTCCAGATGAAAGTGAAGACGAAT
GCCAGTCAGGTCCCAGCTGAACCCAAAGAAAGGCCTCTCCTCAGTCTCATTAGGGAGAAAGCCCGTCCAC
GGCCCACTCAGAAAATTCCAGAAACAAAGGCTTTGAAGCATAAGTTGTCAACAACTAGTGAGACAGTGTC
TCAAAGGACAATTGGGAAAAAACAGCCCAAAAAAGTTGAGAAGAACACCAGCACTGACGAGTTTACCTGG
CCCAAACCAAATATTACCAGCAGCACTCCCAAAGAAAAAGAAAGTGTGGAGCTTCATGACCCACCAAGAG
GCCGCAACAAAGCCACTGCCCACAAACCAGCCCCTAGGAAAGAACCAAGACCTAACATCCCTTTGGCTCC
CGAGAAGAAGAAGTACAGAGGGCCTGGCAAGATTGTGCCAAAGTCTCGGGAATTCATTGAAACAGATTCA
TCTACATCTGACTCCAACACAGATCAGGAAGAGACCCTGCAAATCAAAGTCCTGCCTCCGTGCATTATTT
CTGGAGGTAATACTGCCAAATCCAAGGAAATCTGTGGTGCCAGCCTGACCCTCAGCACCTTAATGAGTAG
CAGTGGCAGCAACAACAACTTATCCATCAGTAATGAAGAGCCAACATTTTCACCTATTCCTGTCATGCAA
ACTGAAATCCTGTCCCCTCTGCGAGATCATGAGAACCTGAAAAACCTCTGGGTGAAGATTGACCTTGACT
TACTCTCTAGAGTACCTGGCCACAGCTCACTCCATGCAGCACCTGCCAAGCCAGACCACAAGGAGACTGC
CACAAAACCCAAGCGTCAGACAGCTGTCACAGCTGTGGAGAAACCAGCCCCTAAGGGCAAACGTAAGCAC
AAGCCAATAGAAGTTGCAGAGAAGATCCCTGAGAAGAAGCAGCGCCTGGAGGAGGCCACAACTATCTGCT
TGCTCCCTCCTTGCATCTCACCAGCCCCACCCCACAAGCCTCCCAACACTAGAGAAAATAATTCATCCAG
GAGAGCAAATAGAAGAAAGGAAGAAAAACTATTTCCTCCTCCACTTTCCCCACTGCCAGAGGACCCTCCA
CGCCGCAGAAATGTCAGTGGCAATAATGGTCCCTTTGGTCAAGACAAAAACATCGCCATGACTGGACAAA
TCACATCTACCAAACCTAAGAGAACTGAAGGCAAATTCTGTGCTACTTTCAAAGGGATATCGGAGGGAGA
CACTCCAAAAAAGGCATCCTCTGCCACCATCACTGTCACCAATACTGCTATTGCCACTGCTACTGTCACT
GCTACTGCCATTGTCACCACCACTGTCACAGCTACTGCCACCGCCACGGCCACCACCACAACTACTACCA
CTACCATTTCCACCATCACCTCTACCATCACTACTGGCCTCATGGATAGCAGTCACCTGGAGATGACGTC
CTGGGCGGCTCTGCCCCTTCTATCCAGCAGCAGCACTAATGTCCGGAGACCCAAGCTCACTTTTGATGAC
TCGGTTCACAATGCTGATTATTACATGCAAGAAGCTAAGAAGCTGAAGCACAAAGCTGATGCACTGTTCG
AGAAATTTGGCAAAGCTGTGAATTATGCTGATGCCGCCCTCTCCTTCACTGAATGTGGCAATGCCATGGA
ACGCGACCCTCTGGAAGCAAAGTCCCCATACACCATGTACTCTGAGACTGTGGAGCTCCTCAGGTATGCA
ATGAGGCTGAAGAACTTTGCAAGTCCCTTGGCTTCGGATGGGGACAAAAAGCTAGCAGTACTATGCTACC
GATGTTTATCACTCCTCTATTTGAGAATGTTTAAGCTGAAGAAGGACCATGCTATGAAGTACTCCAGATC
ACTGATGGAATATTTTAAGCAAAATGCTTCAAAAGTCGCACAGATACCCTCTCCATGGGTAAGCAATGGA
AAGAACACTCCATCCCCAGTGTCTCTCAACAACGTCTCCCCCATCAACGCAATGGGGAACTGTAACAATG
GCCCAGTCACCATTCCCCAGCGCATTCACCACATGGCTGCCAGCCACGTCAACATCACTAGCAATGTGTT
ACGGGGCTATGAACACTGGGATATGGCCGACAAACTGACAAGAGAAAACAAAGAATTCTTTGGTGATCTG
GACACGCTGATGGGGCCTCTGACCCAGCACAGCAGCATGACCAATCTTGTCCGCTACGTTCGCCAAGGAC
TGTGTTGGCTGCGCATCGATGCCCACTTGTTGTAGTAATGAACTAGTCCGTAACTTGAAAGTATTTCGAT
TTCTTGGCTTTATATATCTTGTGGAAAGGACGATTAGTAGTCTTCGTGTAGATAGATACGCGTTAAGTCG
ACAATCAACCTCTGGATTACAAAATTTGTGAAAGATTGACTGGTATTCTTAACTATGTTGCTCCTTTTAC
GCTATGTGGATACGCTGCTTTAATGCCTTTGTATCATGCTATTGCTTCCCGTATGGCTTTCATTTTCTCC
TCCTTGTATAAATCCTGGTTGCTGTCTCTTTATGAGGAGTTGTGGCCCGTTGTCAGGCAACGTGGCGTGG
TGTGCACTGTGTTTGCTGACGCAACCCCCACTGGTTGGGGCATTGCCACCACCTGTCAGCTCCTTTCCGG
GACTTTCGCTTTCCCCCTCCCTATTGCCACGGCGGAACTCATCGCCGCCTGCCTTGCCCGCTGCTGGACA
GGGGCTCGGCTGTTGGGCACTGACAATTCCGTGGTGTTGTCGGGGAAATCATCGTCCTTTCCTTGGCTGC
TCGCCTGTGTTGCCACCTGGATTCTGCGCGGGACGTCCTTCTGCTACGTCCCTTCGGCCCTCAATCCAGC
GGACCTTCCTTCCCGCGGCCTGCTGCCGGCTCTGCGGCCTCTTCCGCGTCTTCGCCTTCGCCCTCAGACG
AGTCGGATCTCCCTTTGGGCCGCCTCCCCGCGTCGACTTTAAGACCAATGACTTACAAGGCAGCTGTAGA
TCTTAGCCACTTTTTAAAAGAAAAGGGGGGACTGGAAGGGCTAATTCACTCCCAACGAAGACAAGATCTG
CTTTTTGCTTGTACTGGGTCTCTCTGGTTAGACCAGATCTGAGCCTGGGAGCTCTCTGGCTAACTAGGGA
ACCCACTGCTTAAGCCTCAATAAAGCTTGCCTTGAGTGCTTCAAGTAGTGTGTGCCCGTCTGTTGTGTGA
CTCTGGTAACTAGAGATCCCTCAGACCCTTTTAGTCAGTGTGGAAAATCTCTAGCAGTACGTATAGTAGT
TCATGTCATCTTATTATTCAGTATTTATAACTTGCAAAGAAATGAATATCAGAGAGTGAGAGGAACTTGT
TTATTGCAGCTTATAATGGTTACAAATAAAGCAATAGCATCACAAATTTCACAAATAAAGCATTTTTTTC
ACTGCATTCTAGTTGTGGTTTGTCCAAACTCATCAATGTATCTTATCATGTCTGGCTCTAGCTATCCCGC
CCCTAACTCCGCCCATCCCGCCCCTAACTCCGCCCAGTTCCGCCCATTCTCCGCCCCATGGCTGACTAAT
TTTTTTTATTTATGCAGAGGCCGAGGCCGCCTCGGCCTCTGAGCTATTCCAGAAGTAGTGAGGAGGCTTT
TTTGGAGGCCTAGGGACGTACCCAATTCGCCCTATAGTGAGTCGTATTACGCGCGCTCACTGGCCGTCGT
TTTACAACGTCGTGACTGGGAAAACCCTGGCGTTACCCAACTTAATCGCCTTGCAGCACATCCCCCTTTC
GCCAGCTGGCGTAATAGCGAAGAGGCCCGCACCGATCGCCCTTCCCAACAGTTGCGCAGCCTGAATGGCG
AATGGG
[124 nt withheld, positions 9527-9650]
C
[91 nt withheld, positions 9652-9742]
A
[49 nt withheld, positions 9744-9792]
CCTTTGACGTTGGAGTCCACGTTCTTT
[37 nt withheld, positions 9820-9856]
ACCCTATCTCGGTCTATTCTTTTGATTTATAAGGGATTTTGCCGATTTCGGCCTATTGGTTAAAAAATGA
GCTGATTTAACAAAAATTTAACGCGAATTTTAACAAAATATTAACGCTTACAATTTAGGTGGCACTTTTC
GGGGAAATGTGCGCGGAACCCCTATTTGTTTATTTTTCTAAATACATTCAAATATGTATCCGCTCATGAG
ACAATAACCCTGATAAATGCTTCAATAATATTGAAAAAGGAAGAGTATGAGTATTCAACATTTCCGTGTC
GCCCTTATTCCCTTTTTTGCGGCATTTTGCCTTCCTGTTTTTGCTCACCCAGAAACGCTGGTGAAAGTAA
AAGATGCTGAAGATCAGTTGGGTGCACGAGTGGGTTACATCGAACTGGATCTCAACAGCGGTAAGATCCT
TGAGAGTTTTCGCCCCGAAGAACGTTTTCCAATGATGAGCACTTTTAAAGTTCTGCTATGTGGCGCGGTA
TTATCCCGTATTGACGCCGGGCAAGAGCAACTCGGTCGCCGCATACACTATTCTCAGAATGACTTGGTTG
AGTACTCACCAGTCACAGAAAAGCATCTTACGGATGGCATGACAGTAAGAGAATTATGCAGTGCTGCCAT
AACCATGAGTGATAACACTGCGGCCAACTTACTTCTGACAACGATCGGAGGACCGAAGGAGCTAACCGCT
TTTTTGCACAACATGGGGGATCATGTAACTCGCCTTGATCGTTGGGAACCGGAGCTGAATGAAGCCATAC
CAAACGACGAGCGTGACACCACGATGCCTGTAGCAATGGCAACAACGTTGCGCAAACTATTAACTGGCGA
ACTACTTACTCTAGCTTCCCGGCAACAATTAATAGACTGGATGGAGGCGGATAAAGTTGCAGGACCACTT
CTGCGCTCGGCCCTTCCGGCTGGCTGGTTTATTGCTGATAAATCTGGAGCCGGTGAGCGTGGGTCTCGCG
GTATCATTGCAGCACTGGGGCCAGATGGTAAGCCCTCCCGTATCGTAGTTATCTACACGACGGGGAGTCA
GGCAACTATGGATGAACGAAATAGACAGATCGCTGAGATAGGTGCCTCACTGATTAAGCATTGGTAACTG
TCAGACCAAGTTTACTCATATATACTTTAGATTGATTTAAAACTTCATTTTTAATTTAAAAGGATCTAGG
TGAAGATCCTTTTTGATAATCTCATGACCAAAATCCCTTAACGTGAGTTTTCGTTCCACTGAGCGTCAGA
CCCCGTAGAAAAGATCAAAGGATCTTCTTGAGATCCTTTTTTTCTGCGCGTAATCTGCTGCTTGCAAACA
AAAAAACCACCGCTACCAGCGGTGGTTTGTTTGCCGGATCAAGAGCTACCAACTCTTTTTCCGAAGGTAA
CTGGCTTCAGCAGAGCGCAGATACCAAATACTGTTCTTCTAGTGTAGCCGTAGTTAGGCCACCACTTCAA
GAACTCTGTAGCACCGCCTACATACCTCGCTCTGCTAATCCTGTTACCAGTGGCTGCTGCCAGTGGCGAT
AAGTCGTGTCTTACCGGGTTGGACTCAAGACGATAGTTACCGGATAAGGCGCAGCGGTCGGGCTGAACGG
GGGGTTCGTGCACACAGCCCAGCTTGGAGCGAACGACCTACACCGAACTGAGATACCTACAGCGTGAGCT
ATGAGAAAGCGCCACGCTTCCCGAAGGGAGAAAGGCGGACAGGTATCCGGTAAGCGGCAGGGTCGGAACA
GGAGAGCGCACGAGGGAGCTTCCAGGGGGAAACGCCTGGTATCTTTATAGTCCTGTCGGGTTTCGCCACC
TCTGACTTGAGCGTCGATTTTTGTGATGCTCGTCAGGGGGGCGGAGCCTATGGAAAAACGCCAGCAACGC
GGCCTTTTTACGGTTCCTGGCCTTTTGCTGGCCTTTTGCTCACATGTTCTTTCCTGCGTTATCCCCTGAT
TCTGTGGATAACCGTATTACCGCCTTTGAGTGAGCTGATACCGCTCGCCGCAGCCGAACGACCGAGCGCA
GCGAGTCAGTGAGCGAGGAAGCGGAAGAGCGCCCAATACGCAAACCGCCTCTCCCCGCGCGTTGGCCGAT
TCATTAATGCAGCTGGCACGACAGGTTTCCCGACTGGAAAGCGGGCAGTGAGCGCAACGCAATTAATGTG
AGTTAGCTCACTCATTAGGCACCCCAGGCTTTACACTTTATGCTTCCGGCTCGTATGTTGTGTGGAATTG
TGAGCGGATAACAATTTCACACAGGAAACAGCTATGACCATGATTACGCCAAGCGCGCAATTAACCCTCA
CTAAAGGGAACAAAAGCTGGAGCTGCAAGC
Features (pLannotate 1.2.2; 31 found; start..end, strand, type, name):
      5..231     +  promoter       RSV promoter: Rous sarcoma virus enhancer/promoter
    232..412     +  LTR            5' LTR (truncated): truncated 5' long terminal repeat (LTR) from HIV-1
    459..584     +  misc_feature   HIV-1 Ψ: packaging signal of human immunodeficiency virus type 1
    568..931     +  CDS            HIV-1 gag (fragment): gag protein from human immunodeficiency virus 1; gag
   1077..1310    +  misc_feature   RRE: The Rev response element (RRE) of HIV-1 allows for Rev-dependent mRNA export from the nucleus to the cytoplasm.
   1687..1713    +  CDS            Rev (fragment): human immunodeficiency virus 1 (HIV-1) Rev protein; rev; enhances nuclear export of unspliced and incompletely spliced viral mRNAs
   1720..1743    +  promoter       SV40 promoter (fragment): SV40 early promoter
   1744..1815    +  promoter       SV40 promoter (fragment): SV40 enhancer and early promoter
   1839..1974    +  rep_origin     SV40 ori: SV40 origin of replication
   2020..2616    +  CDS            PuroR (fragment): puromycin N-acetyltransferase; pac from Streptomyces; confers resistance to puromycin
   2665..2782    +  misc_feature   cPPT/CTS: central polypurine tract and central termination sequence of HIV-1
   2847..2913    +  CDS            small t antigen (fragment): SV40 (simian virus 40) small t antigen
   2920..4098    +  promoter       EF-1α promoter: strong constitutive promoter for human elongation factor EF-1α
   4115..7942    +  CDS            AFF2: AFF2_HUMAN - Also known as FMR2, OX19. Experimental evidence at protein level: Swiss-Prot protein existence level 1. RNA-binding protein. Might be involved in alternative splicing regulation through an interaction with G-quartet RNA structure. From Homo sapiens (Human).
   7958..8011    +  promoter       U6 promoter (fragment): RNA polymerase III promoter for human U6 snRNA
   8053..8641    +  misc_feature   WPRE: woodchuck hepatitis virus posttranscriptional regulatory element
   8692..8711    +  misc_feature   cPPT/CTS (fragment): central polypurine tract and central termination sequence of HIV-1
   8713..8946    +  LTR            3' LTR (ΔU3): self-inactivating 3' long terminal repeat (LTR) from HIV-1
   9024..9145    +  polyA_signal   SV40 poly(A) signal: SV40 polyadenylation signal
   9185..9320    +  rep_origin     SV40 ori: SV40 origin of replication
   9341..9359    -  promoter       T7 promoter: promoter for bacteriophage T7 RNA polymerase
   9367..9522    +  CDS            lacZα (fragment): LacZα fragment of β-galactosidase; lacZ fragment
   9527..9955    +  rep_origin     f1 ori (sequence partly withheld): f1 bacteriophage origin of replication; arrow indicates direction of (+) strand synthesis
  10008..10112   +  promoter       AmpR promoter: bla
  10113..10973   +  CDS            AmpR: β-lactamase; bla; confers resistance to ampicillin, carbenicillin, and related antibiotics
  11144..11732   +  rep_origin     ori: high-copy-number ColE1/pMB1/pBR322/pUC origin of replication
  11915..12007   +  CDS            lacI (fragment): lac repressor; lacI; The lac repressor binds to the lac operator to inhibit transcription in E. coli. This inhibition can be relieved by adding lactose or isopropyl-β-D-thiogalactopyranoside (IPTG).
  12020..12041   +  protein_bind   CAP binding site: CAP binding activates transcription in the presence of cAMP. E. coli catabolite activator protein
  12056..12086   +  promoter       lac promoter: promoter for the E. coli lac operon
  12090..12112   +  protein_bind   lac operator (fragment): The lac repressor binds to the lac operator to inhibit transcription in E. coli. This inhibition can be relieved by adding lactose or isopropyl-β-D-thiogalactopyranoside (IPTG). lac repressor encoded by lacI
  12155..12173   +  promoter       T3 promoter: promoter for bacteriophage T3 RNA polymerase
