[The description below was written by a language model from this plasmid's Addgene catalogue record and pLannotate feature annotations shown in this document.]
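Description:
TFORF1233 is a lentiviral mammalian expression plasmid built on the pLX_TRC317 backbone and carrying the human AFF2 open reading frame (also known as FMR2, FRAXE or OX19). It belongs to a barcoded transcription factor ORF collection in which each construct has a unique 24-bp barcode, so that the overexpressed factor can be identified in pooled screens. The barcode is not annotated separately in the feature table. In bacteria the plasmid is maintained through a high-copy ColE1/pUC-type origin and selected with ampicillin via the bla gene. An f1 origin and remnants of a lac/lacZα cloning region flanked by T7 and T3 promoters are also present. The depositor notes a risk of recombination, which is common for LTR-containing vectors.

The transfer cassette has the layout of a third-generation, self-inactivating lentivector. An RSV promoter drives a truncated HIV-1 5' LTR, followed by the Ψ packaging signal with a gag fragment and the Rev response element, and the cassette ends in a ΔU3 3' LTR with a downstream SV40 polyadenylation signal. Within the provirus, an SV40 early promoter/origin drives puromycin N-acetyltransferase for selection of transduced cells. A cPPT/CTS element then precedes the EF-1α promoter, which drives constitutive expression of the roughly 3.8 kb AFF2 coding sequence. A WPRE downstream of the ORF enhances transcript stability and expression. The short U6 promoter fragment annotated between the ORF and WPRE is probably a residual or primer-binding sequence rather than a functional promoter. The sequenced record is 12,196 nt, which matches the stated backbone size plus insert size. The construct is intended for producing lentivirus that stably overexpresses AFF2, individually or in pooled screens such as directed differentiation studies.
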