Addgene plasmid #144094: TFORF1233
Purpose: Lentiviral vector for overexpressing transcription factor ORFs with unique 24-bp barcodes. Barcodes facilitate identification of transcription factors in pooled screens.
Depositing lab: Feng Zhang. Depositing organization: Broad Institute. Publication: A transcription factor atlas of directed differentiation. Joung J, Ma S, Tay T, Geiger-Schuller KR, Kirchgatterer PC, Verdine VK, Guo B, Arias-Garcia MA, Allen WE, Singh A, Kuksenko O, Abudayyeh OO, Gootenberg JS, Fu Z, Macrae RK, Buenrostro JD, Regev A, Zhang F. Cell. 2023 Jan 5;186(1):209-229.e26. doi: 10.1016/j.cell.2022.11.026. PubMed 36608654.
Backbone
  Vector backbone: pLX_TRC317
  Backbone manufacturer: Broad Institute Genetic Perturbation Platform
  Backbone size w/o insert (bp): 8264
  Vector type: Mammalian Expression, Lentiviral
  Selectable markers: Puromycin
Growth in bacteria
  Bacterial resistance: Ampicillin, 100 μg/mL
  Growth temperature: 37°C
  Growth strain: NEB Stable
  Copy number: High Copy
Gene/Insert
  Gene/Insert name: AFF2
  Species: H. sapiens (human)
  Insert size (bp): 3932
  Entrez Gene: AFF2 (a.k.a. FMR2, FMR2P, FRAXE, MRX2, OX19)
  Promoter: EF1a
  Cloning method: Unknown
  Sequencing primers: 5′ GGGTGGAGACTGAAGTTAGGCCAG; 3′ CACATAGCGTAAAAGGAGCAACATAG
Terms and licenses: Academic/Nonprofit Terms; Industry Terms: Not Available to Industry
Depositor comments: NM_001169122,ENST00000342251 . The transcription factor ORF portion of this plasmid was synthesized by Genewiz. Please test multiple small colonies in case of plasmid recombination. To make this collection available in a timely manner, a portion of this collection was not fully sequenced by Addgene. If an Addgene verified full plasmid sequence is not available, please contact us prior to placing an order to request the full sequence.
How to cite: TFORF1233 was a gift from Feng Zhang (Addgene plasmid # 144094 ; http://n2t.net/addgene:144094 ; RRID:Addgene_144094)
