>Addgene plasmid #144094 | TFORF1233 | depositor partial sequence | sequence record 284406 | Insert
ACCGCCACCATGGATCTATTCGACTTTTTCAGAGACTGGGACTTGGAGCAGCAGTGTCACTATGAACAAG
ACCGTAGTGCACTTAAAAAAAGGGAATGGGAGCGGAGGAATCAAGAAGTCCAGCAAGAAGACGATCTCTT
TTCTTCAGGCTTTGATCTTTTTGGGGAGCCATACAAGACAAACAAAGGTGATGCACTTGCCAACCGAGTC
CAGAACACGCTTGGAAACTATGATGAAATGAAGAATTTGCTAACTAACCATTCTAATCAGAATCACCTAG
TGGGAATTCCAAAGAATTCTGTGCCCCAGAATCCCAACAACAAAAATGAACCAAGCTTTTTTCCAGAACA
AAAGAACAGAATAATTCCACCTCACCAGGATAATACCCATCCTTCAGCACCAATGCCTCCACCTTCTGTT
GTGATACTGAATTCAACTCTAATACACAGCAACAGAAAATCAAAACCTGAGTGGTCACGTGATAGTCATA
ACCCTAGCACTGTACTGGCAAGCCAGGCCAGTGGTCAGCCAAACAAGATGCAGACTTTGACACAGGACCA
GTCTCAAGCCAAACTGGAAGACTTCTTTGTCTACCCAGCTGAACAGCCCCAGATTGGAGAAGTTGAAGAG
TCAAACCCATCTGCAAAGGAAGACAGTAACCCTAATTCTAGTGGAGAAGATGCTTTCAAAGAAATCTTTC
AATCCAATTCACCGGAAGAATCTGAATTCGCCGTGCAAGCGCCTGGGTCTCCCCTAGTGGCTTCCTCTTT
ATTAGCTCCTAGCAGTGGCCTTTCAGTTCAAAACTTCCCACCAGGGCTTTACTGCAAAACAAGCATGGGG
CAGCAAAAGCCAACTGCATACGTCAGACCCATGGATGGCCAGGACCAGGCACCGGACATCTCACCAACAC
TGAAACCTTCAATTGAATTTGAGAACAGCTTTGGGAATCTGTCATTTGGAACACTCTTGGATGGAAAACC
CAGTGCAGCCAGTTCAAAGACTAAACTGCCAAAGTTCACCATCCTCCAAACAAGTGAAGTAAGCCTTCCC
AGTGATCCAAGCTGTGTTGAAGAAATCTTGCGGGAATCGCAGCATCTGACCCCAGGATTCACCTTACAAA
AGTGGAATGACCCAACCACCAGAGCTTCTACAAAGTCAGTGTCTTTCAAATCGATGCTTGAGGATGACCT
GAAGCTGAGCAGTGATGAAGATGACCTTGAGCCTGTGAAGACCTTGACCACTCAGTGCACTGCCACTGAG
CTCTACCAGGCTGTTGAAAAGGCAAAACCTAGGAATAATCCTGTGAACCCACCCTTGGCCACTCCCCAGC
CCCCACCTGCAGTGCAAGCCAGCGGGGGTTCTGGCAGCTCCAGCGAATCGGAGAGCAGCTCTGAGTCGGA
TTCAGACACTGAAAGTAGCACCACTGACAGCGAATCTAATGAGGCACCTCGTGTGGCAACTCCAGAGCCT
GAGCCACCCTCAACCAACAAGTGGCAACTGGATAAATGGCTTAACAAAGTGACATCCCAGAACAAGTCTT
TTATTTGTGGCCAAAATGAAACACCCATGGAGACTATTTCTCTGCCTCCTCCAATCATCCAACCAATGGA
AGTCCAGATGAAAGTGAAGACGAATGCCAGTCAGGTCCCAGCTGAACCCAAAGAAAGGCCTCTCCTCAGT
CTCATTAGGGAGAAAGCCCGTCCACGGCCCACTCAGAAAATTCCAGAAACAAAGGCTTTGAAGCATAAGT
TGTCAACAACTAGTGAGACAGTGTCTCAAAGGACAATTGGGAAAAAACAGCCCAAAAAAGTTGAGAAGAA
CACCAGCACTGACGAGTTTACCTGGCCCAAACCAAATATTACCAGCAGCACTCCCAAAGAAAAAGAAAGT
GTGGAGCTTCATGACCCACCAAGAGGCCGCAACAAAGCCACTGCCCACAAACCAGCCCCTAGGAAAGAAC
CAAGACCTAACATCCCTTTGGCTCCCGAGAAGAAGAAGTACAGAGGGCCTGGCAAGATTGTGCCAAAGTC
TCGGGAATTCATTGAAACAGATTCATCTACATCTGACTCCAACACAGATCAGGAAGAGACCCTGCAAATC
AAAGTCCTGCCTCCGTGCATTATTTCTGGAGGTAATACTGCCAAATCCAAGGAAATCTGTGGTGCCAGCC
TGACCCTCAGCACCTTAATGAGTAGCAGTGGCAGCAACAACAACTTATCCATCAGTAATGAAGAGCCAAC
ATTTTCACCTATTCCTGTCATGCAAACTGAAATCCTGTCCCCTCTGCGAGATCATGAGAACCTGAAAAAC
CTCTGGGTGAAGATTGACCTTGACTTACTCTCTAGAGTACCTGGCCACAGCTCACTCCATGCAGCACCTG
CCAAGCCAGACCACAAGGAGACTGCCACAAAACCCAAGCGTCAGACAGCTGTCACAGCTGTGGAGAAACC
AGCCCCTAAGGGCAAACGTAAGCACAAGCCAATAGAAGTTGCAGAGAAGATCCCTGAGAAGAAGCAGCGC
CTGGAGGAGGCCACAACTATCTGCTTGCTCCCTCCTTGCATCTCACCAGCCCCACCCCACAAGCCTCCCA
ACACTAGAGAAAATAATTCATCCAGGAGAGCAAATAGAAGAAAGGAAGAAAAACTATTTCCTCCTCCACT
TTCCCCACTGCCAGAGGACCCTCCACGCCGCAGAAATGTCAGTGGCAATAATGGTCCCTTTGGTCAAGAC
AAAAACATCGCCATGACTGGACAAATCACATCTACCAAACCTAAGAGAACTGAAGGCAAATTCTGTGCTA
CTTTCAAAGGGATATCGGAGGGAGACACTCCAAAAAAGGCATCCTCTGCCACCATCACTGTCACCAATAC
TGCTATTGCCACTGCTACTGTCACTGCTACTGCCATTGTCACCACCACTGTCACAGCTACTGCCACCGCC
ACGGCCACCACCACAACTACTACCACTACCATTTCCACCATCACCTCTACCATCACTACTGGCCTCATGG
ATAGCAGTCACCTGGAGATGACGTCCTGGGCGGCTCTGCCCCTTCTATCCAGCAGCAGCACTAATGTCCG
GAGACCCAAGCTCACTTTTGATGACTCGGTTCACAATGCTGATTATTACATGCAAGAAGCTAAGAAGCTG
AAGCACAAAGCTGATGCACTGTTCGAGAAATTTGGCAAAGCTGTGAATTATGCTGATGCCGCCCTCTCCT
TCACTGAATGTGGCAATGCCATGGAACGCGACCCTCTGGAAGCAAAGTCCCCATACACCATGTACTCTGA
GACTGTGGAGCTCCTCAGGTATGCAATGAGGCTGAAGAACTTTGCAAGTCCCTTGGCTTCGGATGGGGAC
AAAAAGCTAGCAGTACTATGCTACCGATGTTTATCACTCCTCTATTTGAGAATGTTTAAGCTGAAGAAGG
ACCATGCTATGAAGTACTCCAGATCACTGATGGAATATTTTAAGCAAAATGCTTCAAAAGTCGCACAGAT
ACCCTCTCCATGGGTAAGCAATGGAAAGAACACTCCATCCCCAGTGTCTCTCAACAACGTCTCCCCCATC
AACGCAATGGGGAACTGTAACAATGGCCCAGTCACCATTCCCCAGCGCATTCACCACATGGCTGCCAGCC
ACGTCAACATCACTAGCAATGTGTTACGGGGCTATGAACACTGGGATATGGCCGACAAACTGACAAGAGA
AAACAAAGAATTCTTTGGTGATCTGGACACGCTGATGGGGCCTCTGACCCAGCACAGCAGCATGACCAAT
CTTGTCCGCTACGTTCGCCAAGGACTGTGTTGGCTGCGCATCGATGCCCACTTGTTGTAGTAATGAACTA
GTCCGTAACTTGAAAGTATTTCGATTTCTTGGCTTTATATATCTTGTGGAAAGGACGATTAGTAGTCTTC
GTGTAGATAGAT
