>Addgene plasmid #144094 | TFORF1233 | depositor partial sequence | sequence record 284407 | Barcode
TTAGTAGTCTTCGTGTAGATAGAT
